Addgene plasmid #15989: pLNCX1 myr Akt1 delta4-129
Depositing lab: Morris Birnbaum. Depositing organization: University of Pennsylvania. Publication: Regulation of pancreatic beta-cell growth and survival by the serine/threonine protein kinase Akt1/PKBalpha. Tuttle RL, Gill NS, Pugh W, Lee JP, Koeberlein B, Furth EE, Polonsky KS, Naji A, Birnbaum MJ. Nat Med. 2001 Oct . 7(10):1133-7. 10.1038/nm1001-1133 PubMed 11590437.
Backbone
  Vector backbone: pLNCX
  Backbone manufacturer: Clontech
  Backbone size w/o insert (bp): 6600
  Vector type: Mammalian Expression, Retroviral
  Selectable markers: Neomycin (select with G418)
Growth in bacteria
  Bacterial resistance: Ampicillin, 100 μg/mL
  Growth temperature: 37°C
  Growth strain: DH5alpha
  Copy number: High Copy
Gene/Insert
  Gene/Insert name: Akt1 (alt name: PKB)
  Species: H. sapiens (human)
  Insert size (bp): 1200
  Mutation: Delta 4-129
  Entrez Gene: AKT1 (a.k.a. AKT, PKB, PKB-ALPHA, PRKBA, RAC, RAC-ALPHA)
  Tag / fusion protein: Myr (N terminal on insert); HA (C terminal on insert)
  Cloning method: Restriction Enzyme; 5′ cloning site HindIII (not destroyed); 3′ cloning site ClaI (not destroyed)
  Sequencing primers: 5′ CMV-F
Resource information
  A portion of this plasmid was derived from a plasmid made by: Richard Roth, Stanford
Terms and licenses: Academic/Nonprofit Terms; Industry Terms: Not Available to Industry
Depositor comments: The PH domain of AKT1 has been deleted.
How to cite: pLNCX1 myr Akt1 delta4-129 was a gift from Morris Birnbaum (Addgene plasmid # 15989 ; http://n2t.net/addgene:15989 ; RRID:Addgene_15989)
