[The description below was written by a language model from this plasmid's Addgene catalogue record.]
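Description:
pLNCX1 myr Akt1 delta4-129 is a retroviral mammalian expression plasmid built on the Clontech pLNCX backbone (about 6.6 kb without insert). It is propagated in E. coli as a high-copy plasmid under ampicillin selection. In mammalian cells, stable transfectants or transductants are selected with G418 through a neomycin resistance marker. In the standard pLNCX design, the retroviral long terminal repeats and packaging signal allow the transcript to be packaged into virus when the plasmid is introduced into a packaging cell line, the 5′ LTR drives the neomycin resistance gene, and an internal CMV immediate-early promoter drives the cloned gene. The listed CMV-F sequencing primer fits this arrangement, although no feature table is provided to confirm individual elements.

The roughly 1.2 kb insert, cloned between HindIII and ClaI sites that both remain intact, encodes human AKT1 (protein kinase B alpha) lacking residues 4–129. The depositor notes that this deletion removes the pleckstrin homology (PH) domain. An N-terminal myristoylation signal is fused to the truncated kinase, and an HA epitope tag at the C terminus allows detection by immunoblotting or immunoprecipitation. The PH domain normally mediates phosphoinositide-dependent recruitment of Akt to membranes. Replacing it with a myristoylation signal is a well-known way to tether the kinase to the membrane constitutively, giving a form that is active independently of upstream PI3K signalling. The construct is therefore suited to stable, retrovirus-mediated expression of activated Akt1 in mammalian cells. The associated publication concerns the role of Akt1 in pancreatic beta-cell growth and survival.
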