>Addgene plasmid #15989 | pLNCX1 myr Akt1 delta4-129 | addgene partial sequence | sequence record 22351 | CMV-F 5'-CGCAAATGGGCGGTAGGCGTG-3'
AGCTCGTTTAGTGAACCGTCAGATCGCCTGGAGACGCCATCCACGCTGTTTTGACCTCCATAGAAGACAC
CGGGACCGATCCAGCCTCCGCGGCCCCAAGCTTGTCGACGGTACCCCGGGGAATTCGCCGCCATGGGGAG
TAGCAAGAGCAAGCCTAAGGACCCCAGCCAGCGCAGCGAGGCTGAAGAGATGGAGGTGTCCCTGGCCAAG
CCCAAGCACCGCGTGACCATGAACGAGTTTGAGTACCTGAAGCTGCTGGGCAAGGGCACTTTCGGCAAGG
TGATCCTGGTGAAGGAGAAGGCCACAGGCCGCTACTACGCCATGAAGATCCTCAAGAAGGAAGTCATCGT
GGCCAAGGACGAGGTGGCCCACACACTCACCGAGAACCGCGTCCTGCAGAACTCCAGGCACCCCTTCCTC
ACAGCCCTGAAGTACTCTTTCCAGACCCACGACCGCCTCTGCTTTGTCATGGAGTACGCCAACGGGGGCG
AGCTGTTCTTCCACCTGTCCCGGGAACGTGTGTTCTCCGAGGACCGGGCCCGCTTCTATGGCGCTGAGAT
TGTGTCAGCCCTGGACTACCTGCACTCGGAGAAGAACGTGGTGTACCGGGACCTCAAGCTGGAGAACCTC
ATGCTGGACAAAGACGGGCACATTAAGATCACAGACTTCGGGCTGTGCAAGGAGGGGA
